LOCUS       Exported 8166 bp ds-DNA circular SYN 12-MAY-2021
DEFINITION  For mamalian expression of Ecdysone receptor-based inducible
            transgene expression switch..
ACCESSION   .
VERSION     .
KEYWORDS    pEUI(+)
SOURCE      synthetic DNA construct
  ORGANISM  synthetic DNA construct
REFERENCE   1 (bases 1 to 8166)
  AUTHORS   Lee S, Sohn KC, Choi DK, Won M, Park KA, Ju SK, Kang K, Bae YK, Hur
            GM, Ro H
  TITLE     Ecdysone Receptor-based Singular Gene Switches for Regulated
            Transgene Expression in Cells and Adult Rodent Tissues.
  JOURNAL   Mol Ther Nucleic Acids. 2016 Sep 27;5(9):e367. doi:
            10.1038/mtna.2016.74.
  PUBMED    27673563
REFERENCE   2 (bases 1 to 8166)
  AUTHORS   .
  TITLE     Direct Submission
  JOURNAL   Exported May 12, 2021 from SnapGene Server 1.1.58
            http://www.snapgene.com
FEATURES             Location/Qualifiers
     source          1..8166
                     /organism="synthetic DNA construct"
                     /mol_type="other DNA"
     primer_bind     44..61
                     /label=L4440
                     /note="L4440 vector, forward primer"
     enhancer        177..556
                     /label=CMV enhancer
                     /note="human cytomegalovirus immediate early enhancer"
     promoter        557..760
                     /label=CMV promoter
                     /note="human cytomegalovirus (CMV) immediate early
                     promoter"
     primer_bind     711..731
                     /label=CMV-F
                     /note="Human CMV immediate early promoter, forward primer"
     promoter        805..823
                     /label=T7 promoter
                     /note="promoter for bacteriophage T7 RNA polymerase"
     CDS             843..1280
                     /codon_start=1
                     /gene="Saccharomyces cerevisiae GAL4 (truncated)"
                     /product="DNA binding domain of the GAL4 transcriptional
                     activator"
                     /label=GAL4 DNA binding domain
                     /translation="MKLQSSIEQACDICRLKKLKCSKEKPKCAKCLKNNWECRYSPKTK
                     RSPLTRAHLTEVESRLERLEQLFLLIFPREDLDMILKMDSLQDIKALLTGLFVQDNVNK
                     DAVTDRLASVETDMPLTLRQHRISATSSSEESSNKGQRQLTV"
     promoter        complement(2385..2403)
                     /label=SP6 promoter
                     /note="promoter for bacteriophage SP6 RNA polymerase"
     primer_bind     complement(2423..2440)
                     /label=BGH-rev
                     /note="Bovine growth hormone terminator, reverse primer.
                     Also called BGH reverse"
     polyA_signal    2429..2653
                     /label=bGH poly(A) signal
                     /note="bovine growth hormone polyadenylation signal"
     rep_origin      2699..3127
                     /direction=RIGHT
                     /label=f1 ori
                     /note="f1 bacteriophage origin of replication; arrow
                     indicates direction of (+) strand synthesis"
     primer_bind     complement(2786..2805)
                     /label=F1ori-R
                     /note="F1 origin, reverse primer"
     primer_bind     2996..3017
                     /label=F1ori-F
                     /note="F1 origin, forward primer"
     primer_bind     complement(3193..3212)
                     /label=pRS-marker
                     /note="pRS vectors, use to sequence yeast selectable
                     marker"
     promoter        3236..3565
                     /label=SV40 promoter
                     /note="SV40 enhancer and early promoter"
     rep_origin      3416..3551
                     /label=SV40 ori
                     /note="SV40 origin of replication"
     primer_bind     3478..3497
                     /label=SV40pro-F
                     /note="SV40 promoter/origin, forward primer"
     CDS             3658..4257
                     /codon_start=1
                     /gene="pac from Streptomyces"
                     /product="puromycin N-acetyltransferase"
                     /label=PuroR
                     /note="confers resistance to puromycin"
                     /translation="MTEYKPTVRLATRDDVPRAVRTLAAAFADYPATRHTVDPDRHIER
                     VTELQELFLTRVGLDIGKVWVADDGAAVAVWTTPESVEAGAVFAEIGPRMAELSGSRLA
                     AQQQMEGLLAPHRPKEPAWFLATVGVSPDHQGKGLGSAVVLPGVEAAERAGVPAFLETS
                     APRNLPFYERLGFTVTADVECPKDRATWCMTRKPGA"
     primer_bind     complement(3658..3677)
                     /label=Puro-R
                     /note="Puromycin resistance gene, reverse primer. Also
                     called puro-variant-R"
     primer_bind     4154..4174
                     /label=Puro-F
                     /note="Puromycin resistance gene, forward primer"
     polyA_signal    4487..4621
                     /label=SV40 poly(A) signal
                     /note="SV40 polyadenylation signal"
     protein_bind    5376..5396
                     /gene="mutant version of attB"
                     /label=attB4
                     /bound_moiety="BP Clonase(TM)"
                     /note="core recombination site for the Gateway(R) BP
                     reaction"
     promoter        5398..5416
                     /label=T7 promoter
                     /note="promoter for bacteriophage T7 RNA polymerase"
     primer_bind     5441..5457
                     /label=pBluescriptKS
                     /note="For pBluescript vector"
     primer_bind     5442..5458
                     /label=KS primer
                     /note="common sequencing primer, one of multiple similar
                     variants"
     promoter        5797..5815
                     /label=SP6 promoter
                     /note="promoter for bacteriophage SP6 RNA polymerase"
     promoter        complement(5907..5924)
                     /label=T7 promoter
                     /note="promoter for bacteriophage T7 RNA polymerase"
     polyA_signal    5929..6063
                     /label=SV40 poly(A) signal
                     /note="SV40 polyadenylation signal"
     primer_bind     complement(6176..6196)
                     /label=T3
                     /note="T3 promoter, forward primer"
     promoter        complement(6176..6194)
                     /label=T3 promoter
                     /note="promoter for bacteriophage T3 RNA polymerase"
     primer_bind     complement(6246..6264)
                     /label=pBRforEco
                     /note="pBR322 vectors, upsteam of EcoRI site, forward
                     primer"
     promoter        6332..6436
                     /gene="bla"
                     /label=AmpR promoter
     CDS             6437..7297
                     /codon_start=1
                     /gene="bla"
                     /product="beta-lactamase"
                     /label=AmpR
                     /note="confers resistance to ampicillin, carbenicillin, and
                     related antibiotics"
                     /translation="MSIQHFRVALIPFFAAFCLPVFAHPETLVKVKDAEDQLGARVGYI
                     ELDLNSGKILESFRPEERFPMMSTFKVLLCGAVLSRVDAGQEQLGRRIHYSQNDLVEYS
                     PVTEKHLTDGMTVRELCSAAITMSDNTAANLLLTTIGGPKELTAFLHNMGDHVTRLDRW
                     EPELNEAIPNDERDTTMPAAMATTLRKLLTGELLTLASRQQLIDWMEADKVAGPLLRSA
                     LPAGWFIADKSGAGERGSRGIIAALGPDGKPSRIVVIYTTGSQATMDERNRQIAEIGAS
                     LIKHW"
     primer_bind     complement(6655..6674)
                     /label=Amp-R
                     /note="Ampicillin resistance gene, reverse primer"
     rep_origin      7468..8056
                     /direction=RIGHT
                     /label=ori
                     /note="high-copy-number ColE1/pMB1/pBR322/pUC origin of
                     replication"
     primer_bind     7957..7976
                     /label=pBR322ori-F
                     /note="pBR322 origin, forward primer"
ORIGIN
        1 tgagtgagct gataccgctc gccgcagccg aacgaccgag cgcagcgagt cagtgagcga
       61 ggaagcggaa gagcgcctga tgcggtattt tctccttacg catctgtgcg gtatttcaca
      121 ccgcatagtt aggcgttttg cgctgcttcg cgatgtacgg gccagatata cgcgttgaca
      181 ttgattattg actagttatt aatagtaatc aattacgggg tcattagttc atagcccata
      241 tatggagttc cgcgttacat aacttacggt aaatggcccg cctggctgac cgcccaacga
      301 cccccgccca ttgacgtcaa taatgacgta tgttcccata gtaacgccaa tagggacttt
      361 ccattgacgt caatgggtgg agtatttacg gtaaactgcc cacttggcag tacatcaagt
      421 gtatcatatg ccaagtacgc cccctattga cgtcaatgac ggtaaatggc ccgcctggca
      481 ttatgcccag tacatgacct tatgggactt tcctacttgg cagtacatct acgtattagt
      541 catcgctatt accatggtga tgcggttttg gcagtacatc aatgggcgtg gatagcggtt
      601 tgactcacgg ggatttccaa gtctccaccc cattgacgtc aatgggagtt tgttttggca
      661 ccaaaatcaa cgggactttc caaaatgtcg taacaactcc gccccattga cgcaaatggg
      721 cggtaggcgt gtacggtggg aggtctatat aagcagagct ctctggctaa ctagagaacc
      781 cactgcttac tggcttatcg aaattaatac gactcactat agggagaccc aagcttatcg
      841 atatgaagct acagtcttct atcgaacaag catgcgatat ttgccgactt aaaaagctca
      901 agtgctccaa agaaaaaccg aagtgcgcca agtgtctgaa gaacaactgg gagtgtcgct
      961 actctcccaa aaccaaaagg tctccgctga ctagggcaca tctgacagaa gtggaatcaa
     1021 ggctagaaag actggaacag ctatttctac tgatttttcc tcgagaagac cttgacatga
     1081 ttttgaaaat ggattcttta caggatataa aagcattgtt aacaggatta tttgtacaag
     1141 ataatgtgaa taaagatgcc gtcacagata gattggcttc agtggagact gatatgcctc
     1201 taacattgag acagcataga ataagtgcga catcatcatc ggaagagagt agtaacaaag
     1261 gtcaaagaca gttgactgta gagttcctgg atatggccga cttcgagttt gagcagatgt
     1321 ttaccgatgc ccttggaatt gacgagtacg gtgggctgca gatgaggcct gaatgtgtca
     1381 tacaggagcc cagtaaaaat aaagacaggc aaagacaaaa gaaagacaaa ggaatattat
     1441 tacctgttag tacgaccaca gtcgaagacc acatgccccc gatcatgcaa tgtgatccac
     1501 ctccgcccga ggccgccagg attcacgaag tcgtcccgag gtatctttcg gagaagctga
     1561 tggagcagaa caggcagaag aacataccac cattgtcggc gaatcagaag tctctgatcg
     1621 cgaggctcgt gtggtaccag gagggatatg agcagccctc cgacgaggat ctcaaaagag
     1681 taacgcagac ttggcagtcg gatgaagagg acgaggaatc cgatctaccc ttccgccaga
     1741 tcacggagat gacgatctta acggtccagt tgatcgtcga gttcgccaag ggtctaccgg
     1801 gcttttcgaa gatatcacag tctgatcaaa tcaccttatt aaaagcctcg tccagcgagg
     1861 tgatgatgct gcgggtggcg aggcgatacg acgccgcgtc cgacagcatt ctgttcgcca
     1921 acaacaaggc gtacacgcgc gacaactacc gcaaggcggg catggccgag gtcatcgaag
     1981 acctcctaca cttctgccgg tgcatgttcg cgatgggcat ggacaatgtg cactttgcac
     2041 tgctcacggc catcgttata ttctcagatc ggcccgggct cgagcagccg tcgctggtag
     2101 aagagatcca gagatactac ctgaacacgt tgcgaattta catcatcaac cagaacagcg
     2161 cgtcgtcgcg ctgcgccgtg atctacggca ggatcctgag cgtgctgacc gagctacgca
     2221 cgctcggcac gcaaaactcc aacatgtgca tctcgctgaa gctgaagaac aggaagctgc
     2281 cgccgttcct cgaggagatc tgggacgtgg cggaggtggc cacgacgcat cccacggtgc
     2341 tgccgcccac caacccggtg gtgctatagt ctagagggcc ctattctata gtgtcaccta
     2401 aatgctagag ctcgctgatc agcctcgact gtgccttcta gttgccagcc atctgttgtt
     2461 tgcccctccc ccgtgccttc cttgaccctg gaaggtgcca ctcccactgt cctttcctaa
     2521 taaaatgagg aaattgcatc gcattgtctg agtaggtgtc attctattct ggggggtggg
     2581 gtggggcagg acagcaaggg ggaggattgg gaagacaata gcaggcatgc cggggatgcg
     2641 gtgggctcta tggcttctga ggcggaaaga accagctggg gctctagggg gtatccccnn
     2701 nnnnnnnnnn nnnnnnnnnn nnnnnnnnnn nnnnnnnnnn nnnnnnnnnn nnnnnnnnnn
     2761 nnnnnnnnnn nnnnnnnnnn nnnnnnnnnn nnnnnnnnnn nnnnnnnnnn nnnnnnnnnn
     2821 nncgccggct ttccccgtca agctctaaat cggggcannn nnnnnnnnnn nnnnnnnnnn
     2881 nnnnnnnnnn nnnnnnnnnn nnnnnnnnnn nnnnannnnn nnnnnnnnnn nnnnnnnnnn
     2941 nnnnnnnnnn nnnnnnnnnn nnnncctttg acgttggagt ccacgttctt taatagtgga
     3001 ctcttgttcc aaactggaac aacactcaac cctatctcgg tctattcttt tgatttataa
     3061 gggattttgg ggatttcggc ctattggtta aaaaatgagc tgatttaaca aaaatttaac
     3121 gcgaattaat tctgtggaat gtgtgtcagt tagggtgtgg aaagtcccca ggctcctatg
     3181 gtgcactctc agtacaatct gctctgatgc cgcatagtta agccagctgt ggaatgtgtg
     3241 tcagttaggg tgtggaaagt ccccaggctc cccagcaggc agaagtatgc aaagcatgca
     3301 tctcaattag tcagcaacca ggtgtggaaa gtccccaggc tccccagcag gcagaagtat
     3361 gcaaagcatg catctcaatt agtcagcaac catagtcccg cccctaactc cgcccatccc
     3421 gcccctaact ccgcccagtt ccgcccattc tccgccccat ggctgactaa ttttttttat
     3481 ttatgcagag gccgaggccg cctcggcctc tgagctattc cagaagtagt gaggaggctt
     3541 ttttggaggc ctaggctttt gcaaaaagct tgcatgcctg caggtcggcc gccacgaccg
     3601 gtgccgccac catcccctga cccacgcccc tgacccctca caaggagacg accttccatg
     3661 accgagtaca agcccacggt gcgcctcgcc acccgcgacg acgtcccccg ggccgtacgc
     3721 accctcgccg ccgcgttcgc cgactacccc gccacgcgcc acaccgtcga cccggaccgc
     3781 cacatcgagc gggtcaccga gctgcaagaa ctcttcctca cgcgcgtcgg gctcgacatc
     3841 ggcaaggtgt gggtcgcgga cgacggcgcc gcggtggcgg tctggaccac gccggagagc
     3901 gtcgaagcgg gggcggtgtt cgccgagatc ggcccgcgca tggccgagtt gagcggttcc
     3961 cggctggccg cgcagcaaca gatggaaggc ctcctggcgc cgcaccggcc caaggagccc
     4021 gcgtggttcc tggccaccgt cggcgtctcg cccgaccacc agggcaaggg tctgggcagc
     4081 gccgtcgtgc tccccggagt ggaggcggcc gagcgcgccg gggtgcccgc cttcctggag
     4141 acctccgcgc cccgcaacct ccccttctac gagcggctcg gcttcaccgt caccgccgac
     4201 gtcgagtgcc cgaaggaccg cgcgacctgg tgcatgaccc gcaagcccgg tgcctgacgc
     4261 ccgccccacg acccgcagcg cccgaccgaa aggagcgcac gaccccatgg ctccgaccga
     4321 agccgacccg ggcggccccg ccgaccccgc acccgccccc gaggcccacc gactctagag
     4381 gatcataatc agccatacca catttgtaga ggttttactt gctttaaaaa acctcccaca
     4441 cctccccctg aacctgaaac ataaaatgaa tgcaattgtt gttgttaact tgtttattgc
     4501 agcttataat ggttacaaat aaagcaatag catcacaaat ttcacaaata aagcattttt
     4561 ttcactgcat tctagttgtg gtttgtccaa actcatcaat gtatcttatc atgtctggat
     4621 ccccaggaag ctcctctgtg tcctcataaa ccctaacctc ctctacttga gaggacattc
     4681 caatcatagg ctgcccatcc accctctgtg tcctcctgtt aattaggtca cttaacaaaa
     4741 aggaaattgg gtaggggttt ttcacagacc gctttctaag ggtaatttta aaatatctgg
     4801 gaagtccctt ccactgctgt gttccagaag tgttggtaaa cagcccacaa atgtcaacag
     4861 cagaaacata caagctgtca gctttgcaca agggcccaac accctgctca tcaagaagca
     4921 ctgtggttgc tgtgttagta atgtgcaaaa caggaggcac attttcccca cctgtgtagg
     4981 ttccaaaata tctagtgttt tcatttttac ttggatcagg aacccagcac tccactggat
     5041 aagcattatc cttatccaaa acagccttgt ggtcagtgtt catctgctga ctgtcaactg
     5101 tagcattttt tggggttaca gtttgagcag gatatttggt cctgtagttt gctaacacac
     5161 cctgcagctc caaaggttcc ccaccaacag caaaaaaatg aaaatttgac ccttgaatgg
     5221 gttttccagc accattttca tgagtttttt gtgtccctga atgcaagttt aacatagcag
     5281 ttaccccaat aacctcagtt ttaacagtaa cagcttccca catcaaaata tttccacagg
     5341 ttaagtcctc atttaaatta ggcaaaggaa ttgctcaact ttgtatagaa aagttggtaa
     5401 tacgactcac tatagggcga attgggtacc gggccccccc tcgaggtcga cggtatcgat
     5461 aagcttaggc ctccaaggcg gagtactgtc ctccgggctg gcggagtact gtcctccggc
     5521 aaggtcggag tactgtcctc cgacactaga ggtcggagta ctgtcctccg acgcaaggcg
     5581 gagtactgtc ctccgggctg cggagtactg tcctccggca aggtcggagt actgtcctcc
     5641 gacactagag gtcggagtac tgtcctccga cgcaaggcgg agtactgtcc tccgggctgg
     5701 cggagtactg tcctccggca agggtcgact ctagagggta tataatggat cccatcgcgt
     5761 ctcagcctca ctttgagctc ctccacacgg agcttgattt aggtgacact atagaataca
     5821 agctacttgt tctttttgca ggatcccatc gattcgaatt cacgtgctag cgcttaagaa
     5881 attcaaggcc tctcgagcct ctagaactat agtgagtcgt attacgtaga tccagacatg
     5941 ataagataca ttgatgagtt tggacaaacc acaactagaa tgcagtgaaa aaaatgcttt
     6001 atttgtgaaa tttgtgatgc tattgcttta tttgtaacca ttataagctg caataaacaa
     6061 gttaacaaca acaattgcat tcattttatg tttcaggttc agggggaggt gtgggaggtt
     6121 ttttaattcg cggccgcggc gccaatgcat tgggcccggt acccagcttt tgttcccttt
     6181 agtgagggtt aattgcgcgc ttggcgtaat catggtcata gctgttaatt cttgaagacg
     6241 aaagggcctc gtgatacgcc tatttttata ggttaatgtc atgataataa tggtttctta
     6301 gacgtcaggt ggcacttttc ggggaaatgt gcgcggaacc cctatttgtt tatttttcta
     6361 aatacattca aatatgtatc cgctcatgag acaataaccc tgataaatgc ttcaataata
     6421 ttgaaaaagg aagagtatga gtattcaaca tttccgtgtc gcccttattc ccttttttgc
     6481 ggcattttgc cttcctgttt ttgctcaccc agaaacgctg gtgaaagtaa aagatgctga
     6541 agatcagttg ggtgcacgag tgggttacat cgaactggat ctcaacagcg gtaagatcct
     6601 tgagagtttt cgccccgaag aacgttttcc aatgatgagc acttttaaag ttctgctatg
     6661 tggcgcggta ttatcccgtg ttgacgccgg gcaagagcaa ctcggtcgcc gcatacacta
     6721 ttctcagaat gacttggttg agtactcacc agtcacagaa aagcatctta cggatggcat
     6781 gacagtaaga gaattatgca gtgctgccat aaccatgagt gataacactg cggccaactt
     6841 acttctgaca acgatcggag gaccgaagga gctaaccgct tttttgcaca acatggggga
     6901 tcatgtaact cgccttgatc gttgggaacc ggagctgaat gaagccatac caaacgacga
     6961 gcgtgacacc acgatgcctg cagcaatggc aacaacgttg cgcaaactat taactggcga
     7021 actacttact ctagcttccc ggcaacaatt aatagactgg atggaggcgg ataaagttgc
     7081 aggaccactt ctgcgctcgg cccttccggc tggctggttt attgctgata aatctggagc
     7141 cggtgagcgt gggtctcgcg gtatcattgc agcactgggg ccagatggta agccctcccg
     7201 tatcgtagtt atctacacga cggggagtca ggcaactatg gatgaacgaa atagacagat
     7261 cgctgagata ggtgcctcac tgattaagca ttggtaactg tcagaccaag tttactcata
     7321 tatactttag attgatttaa aacttcattt ttaatttaaa aggatctagg tgaagatcct
     7381 ttttgataat ctcatgacca aaatccctta acgtgagttt tcgttccact gagcgtcaga
     7441 ccccgtagaa aagatcaaag gatcttcttg agatcctttt tttctgcgcg taatctgctg
     7501 cttgcaaaca aaaaaaccac cgctaccagc ggtggtttgt ttgccggatc aagagctacc
     7561 aactcttttt ccgaaggtaa ctggcttcag cagagcgcag ataccaaata ctgttcttct
     7621 agtgtagccg tagttaggcc accacttcaa gaactctgta gcaccgccta catacctcgc
     7681 tctgctaatc ctgttaccag tggctgctgc cagtggcgat aagtcgtgtc ttaccgggtt
     7741 ggactcaaga cgatagttac cggataaggc gcagcggtcg ggctgaacgg ggggttcgtg
     7801 cacacagccc agcttggagc gaacgaccta caccgaactg agatacctac agcgtgagct
     7861 atgagaaagc gccacgcttc ccgaagggag aaaggcggac aggtatccgg taagcggcag
     7921 ggtcggaaca ggagagcgca cgagggagct tccaggggga aacgcctggt atctttatag
     7981 tcctgtcggg tttcgccacc tctgacttga gcgtcgattt ttgtgatgct cgtcaggggg
     8041 gcggagccta tggaaaaacg ccagcaacgc ggccttttta cggttcctgg ccttttgctg
     8101 gccttttgct cacatgttct ttcctgcgtt atcccctgat tctgtggata accgtattac
     8161 cgcctt
//
