>Addgene plasmid #111834 | pEUI(+) | addgene full sequence | sequence record 218213 | Addgene NGS Result
TGAGTGAGCTGATACCGCTCGCCGCAGCCGAACGACCGAGCGCAGCGAGTCAGTGAGCGAGGAAGCGGAA
GAGCGCCTGATGCGGTATTTTCTCCTTACGCATCTGTGCGGTATTTCACACCGCATAGTTAGGCGTTTTG
CGCTGCTTCGCGATGTACGGGCCAGATATACGCGTTGACATTGATTATTGACTAGTTATTAATAGTAATC
AATTACGGGGTCATTAGTTCATAGCCCATATATGGAGTTCCGCGTTACATAACTTACGGTAAATGGCCCG
CCTGGCTGACCGCCCAACGACCCCCGCCCATTGACGTCAATAATGACGTATGTTCCCATAGTAACGCCAA
TAGGGACTTTCCATTGACGTCAATGGGTGGAGTATTTACGGTAAACTGCCCACTTGGCAGTACATCAAGT
GTATCATATGCCAAGTACGCCCCCTATTGACGTCAATGACGGTAAATGGCCCGCCTGGCATTATGCCCAG
TACATGACCTTATGGGACTTTCCTACTTGGCAGTACATCTACGTATTAGTCATCGCTATTACCATGGTGA
TGCGGTTTTGGCAGTACATCAATGGGCGTGGATAGCGGTTTGACTCACGGGGATTTCCAAGTCTCCACCC
CATTGACGTCAATGGGAGTTTGTTTTGGCACCAAAATCAACGGGACTTTCCAAAATGTCGTAACAACTCC
GCCCCATTGACGCAAATGGGCGGTAGGCGTGTACGGTGGGAGGTCTATATAAGCAGAGCTCTCTGGCTAA
CTAGAGAACCCACTGCTTACTGGCTTATCGAAATTAATACGACTCACTATAGGGAGACCCAAGCTTATCG
ATATGAAGCTACAGTCTTCTATCGAACAAGCATGCGATATTTGCCGACTTAAAAAGCTCAAGTGCTCCAA
AGAAAAACCGAAGTGCGCCAAGTGTCTGAAGAACAACTGGGAGTGTCGCTACTCTCCCAAAACCAAAAGG
TCTCCGCTGACTAGGGCACATCTGACAGAAGTGGAATCAAGGCTAGAAAGACTGGAACAGCTATTTCTAC
TGATTTTTCCTCGAGAAGACCTTGACATGATTTTGAAAATGGATTCTTTACAGGATATAAAAGCATTGTT
AACAGGATTATTTGTACAAGATAATGTGAATAAAGATGCCGTCACAGATAGATTGGCTTCAGTGGAGACT
GATATGCCTCTAACATTGAGACAGCATAGAATAAGTGCGACATCATCATCGGAAGAGAGTAGTAACAAAG
GTCAAAGACAGTTGACTGTAGAGTTCCTGGATATGGCCGACTTCGAGTTTGAGCAGATGTTTACCGATGC
CCTTGGAATTGACGAGTACGGTGGGCTGCAGATGAGGCCTGAATGTGTCATACAGGAGCCCAGTAAAAAT
AAAGACAGGCAAAGACAAAAGAAAGACAAAGGAATATTATTACCTGTTAGTACGACCACAGTCGAAGACC
ACATGCCCCCGATCATGCAATGTGATCCACCTCCGCCCGAGGCCGCCAGGATTCACGAAGTCGTCCCGAG
GTATCTTTCGGAGAAGCTGATGGAGCAGAACAGGCAGAAGAACATACCACCATTGTCGGCGAATCAGAAG
TCTCTGATCGCGAGGCTCGTGTGGTACCAGGAGGGATATGAGCAGCCCTCCGACGAGGATCTCAAAAGAG
TAACGCAGACTTGGCAGTCGGATGAAGAGGACGAGGAATCCGATCTACCCTTCCGCCAGATCACGGAGAT
GACGATCTTAACGGTCCAGTTGATCGTCGAGTTCGCCAAGGGTCTACCGGGCTTTTCGAAGATATCACAG
TCTGATCAAATCACCTTATTAAAAGCCTCGTCCAGCGAGGTGATGATGCTGCGGGTGGCGAGGCGATACG
ACGCCGCGTCCGACAGCATTCTGTTCGCCAACAACAAGGCGTACACGCGCGACAACTACCGCAAGGCGGG
CATGGCCGAGGTCATCGAAGACCTCCTACACTTCTGCCGGTGCATGTTCGCGATGGGCATGGACAATGTG
CACTTTGCACTGCTCACGGCCATCGTTATATTCTCAGATCGGCCCGGGCTCGAGCAGCCGTCGCTGGTAG
AAGAGATCCAGAGATACTACCTGAACACGTTGCGAATTTACATCATCAACCAGAACAGCGCGTCGTCGCG
CTGCGCCGTGATCTACGGCAGGATCCTGAGCGTGCTGACCGAGCTACGCACGCTCGGCACGCAAAACTCC
AACATGTGCATCTCGCTGAAGCTGAAGAACAGGAAGCTGCCGCCGTTCCTCGAGGAGATCTGGGACGTGG
CGGAGGTGGCCACGACGCATCCCACGGTGCTGCCGCCCACCAACCCGGTGGTGCTATAGTCTAGAGGGCC
CTATTCTATAGTGTCACCTAAATGCTAGAGCTCGCTGATCAGCCTCGACTGTGCCTTCTAGTTGCCAGCC
ATCTGTTGTTTGCCCCTCCCCCGTGCCTTCCTTGACCCTGGAAGGTGCCACTCCCACTGTCCTTTCCTAA
TAAAATGAGGAAATTGCATCGCATTGTCTGAGTAGGTGTCATTCTATTCTGGGGGGTGGGGTGGGGCAGG
ACAGCAAGGGGGAGGATTGGGAAGACAATAGCAGGCATGCTGGGGATGCGGTGGGCTCTATGGCTTCTGA
GGCGGAAAGAACCAGCTGGGGCTCTAGGGGGTATCCCC
[124 nt withheld, positions 2699-2822]
C
[91 nt withheld, positions 2824-2914]
A
[49 nt withheld, positions 2916-2964]
CCTTTGACGTTGGAGTCCACGTTCTTTAATAGTGGACTCTTGTTCCAAACTGGAACAACACTCAACCCTA
TCTCGGTCTATTCTTTTGATTTATAAGGGATTTTGCCGATTTCGGCCTATTGGTTAAAAAATGAGCTGAT
TTAACAAAAATTTAACGCGAATTAATTCTGTGGAATGTGTGTCAGTTAGGGTGTGGAAAGTCCCCAGGCT
CCTATGGTGCACTCTCAGTACAATCTGCTCTGATGCCGCATAGTTAAGCCAGCTGTGGAATGTGTGTCAG
TTAGGGTGTGGAAAGTCCCCAGGCTCCCCAGCAGGCAGAAGTATGCAAAGCATGCATCTCAATTAGTCAG
CAACCAGGTGTGGAAAGTCCCCAGGCTCCCCAGCAGGCAGAAGTATGCAAAGCATGCATCTCAATTAGTC
AGCAACCATAGTCCCGCCCCTAACTCCGCCCATCCCGCCCCTAACTCCGCCCAGTTCCGCCCATTCTCCG
CCCCATGGCTGACTAATTTTTTTTATTTATGCAGAGGCCGAGGCCGCCTCGGCCTCTGAGCTATTCCAGA
AGTAGTGAGGAGGCTTTTTTGGAGGCCTAGGCTTTTGCAAAAAGCTTGCATGCCTGCAGGTCGGCCGCCA
CGACCGGTGCCGCCACCATCCCCTGACCCACGCCCCTGACCCCTCACAAGGAGACGACCTTCCATGACCG
AGTACAAGCCCACGGTGCGCCTCGCCACCCGCGACGACGTCCCCCGGGCCGTACGCACCCTCGCCGCCGC
GTTCGCCGACTACCCCGCCACGCGCCACACCGTCGACCCGGACCGCCACATCGAGCGGGTCACCGAGCTG
CAAGAACTCTTCCTCACGCGCGTCGGGCTCGACATCGGCAAGGTGTGGGTCGCGGACGACGGCGCCGCGG
TGGCGGTCTGGACCACGCCGGAGAGCGTCGAAGCGGGGGCGGTGTTCGCCGAGATCGGCCCGCGCATGGC
CGAGTTGAGCGGTTCCCGGCTGGCCGCGCAGCAACAGATGGAAGGCCTCCTGGCGCCGCACCGGCCCAAG
GAGCCCGCGTGGTTCCTGGCCACCGTCGGCGTCTCGCCCGACCACCAGGGCAAGGGTCTGGGCAGCGCCG
TCGTGCTCCCCGGAGTGGAGGCGGCCGAGCGCGCCGGGGTGCCCGCCTTCCTGGAGACCTCCGCGCCCCG
CAACCTCCCCTTCTACGAGCGGCTCGGCTTCACCGTCACCGCCGACGTCGAGGTGCCCGAAGGACCGCGC
ACCTGGTGCATGACCCGCAAGCCCGGTGCCTGACGCCCGCCCCACGACCCGCAGCGCCCGACCGAAAGGA
GCGCACGACCCCATGGCTCCGACCGAAGCCACCCGGGGCGGCCCCGCCGACCCCGCACCCGCCCCCGAGG
CCCACCGACTCTAGAGGATCATAATCAGCCATACCACATTTGTAGAGGTTTTACTTGCTTTAAAAAACCT
CCCACACCTCCCCCTGAACCTGAAACATAAAATGAATGCAATTGTTGTTGTTAACTTGTTTATTGCAGCT
TATAATGGTTACAAATAAAGCAATAGCATCACAAATTTCACAAATAAAGCATTTTTTTCACTGCATTCTA
GTTGTGGTTTGTCCAAACTCATCAATGTATCTTATCATGTCTGGATCCCCAGGAAGCTCCTCTGTGTCCT
CATAAACCCTAACCTCCTCTACTTGAGAGGACATTCCAATCATAGGCTGCCCATCCACCCTCTGTGTCCT
CCTGTTAATTAGGTCACTTAACAAAAAGGAAATTGGGTAGGGGTTTTTCACAGACCGCTTTCTAAGGGTA
ATTTTAAAATATCTGGGAAGTCCCTTCCACTGCTGTGTTCCAGAAGTGTTGGTAAACAGCCCACAAATGT
CAACAGCAGAAACATACAAGCTGTCAGCTTTGCACAAGGGCCCAACACCCTGCTCATCAAGAAGCACTGT
GGTTGCTGTGTTAGTAATGTGCAAAACAGGAGGCACATTTTCCCCACCTGTGTAGGTTCCAAAATATCTA
GTGTTTTCATTTTTACTTGGATCAGGAACCCAGCACTCCACTGGATAAGCATTATCCTTATCCAAAACAG
CCTTGTGGTCAGTGTTCATCTGCTGACTGTCAACTGTAGCATTTTTTGGGGTTACAGTTTGAGCAGGATA
TTTGGTCCTGTAGTTTGCTAACACACCCTGCAGCTCCAAAGGTTCCCCACCAACAGCAAAAAAATGAAAA
TTTGACCCTTGAATGGGTTTTCCAGCACCATTTTCATGAGTTTTTTGTGTCCCTGAATGCAAGTTTAACA
TAGCAGTTACCCCAATAACCTCAGTTTTAACAGTAACAGCTTCCCACATCAAAATATTTCCACAGGTTAA
GTCCTCATTTAAATTAGGCAAAGGAATTGCTCAACTTTGTAAGAAAAGTTGGTAATACGACTCACTATAG
GGCGAATTGGGTACCGGGCCCCCCCTCGAGGTCGACGGTATCGATAAGCTTAGGCCTCCAAGGCGGAGTA
CTGTCCTCCGGGCTGGCGGAGTACTGTCCTCCGGCAAGGTCGGAGTACTGTCCTCCGACACTAGAGGTCG
GAGTACTGTCCTCCGACGCAAGGCGGAGTACTGTCCTCCGGGCTGCGGAGTACTGTCCTCCGGCAAGGTC
GGAGTACTGTCCTCCGACACTAGAGGTCGGAGTACTGTCCTCCGACGCAAGGCGGAGTACTGTCCTCCGG
GCTGGCGGAGTACTGTCCTCCGGCAAGGGTCGACTCTAGAGGGTATATAATGGATCCCATCGCGTCTCAG
CCTCACTTTGAGCTCCTCCACACGGAGCTTGATTTAGGTGACACTATAGAATACAAGCTACTTGTTCTTT
TTGCAGGATCCCATCGATTCGAATTCACGTGCTAGCGCTTAAGAAATTCAAGGCCTCTCGAGCCTCTAGA
ACTATAGTGAGTCGTATTACGTAGATCCAGACATGATAAGATACATTGATGAGTTTGGACAAACCACAAC
TAGAATGCAGTGAAAAAAATGCTTTATTTGTGAAATTTGTGATGCTATTGCTTTATTTGTAACCATTATA
AGCTGCAATAAACAAGTTAACAACAACAATTGCATTCATTTTATGTTTCAGGTTCAGGGGGAGGTGTGGG
AGGTTTTTTAATTCGCGGCCGCGGCGCCAATGCATTGGGCCCGGTACCCAGCTTTTGTTCCCTTTAGTGA
GGGTTAATTGCGCGCTTGGCGTAATCATGGTCATAGCTGTTAATTCTTGAAGACGAAAGGGCCTCGTGAT
ACGCCTATTTTTATAGGTTAATGTCATGATAATAATGGTTTCTTAGACGTCAGGTGGCACTTTTCGGGGA
AATGTGCGCGGAACCCCTATTTGTTTATTTTTCTAAATACATTCAAATATGTATCCGCTCATGAGACAAT
AACCCTGATAAATGCTTCAATAATATTGAAAAAGGAAGAGTATGAGTATTCAACATTTCCGTGTCGCCCT
TATTCCCTTTTTTGCGGCATTTTGCCTTCCTGTTTTTGCTCACCCAGAAACGCTGGTGAAAGTAAAAGAT
GCTGAAGATCAGTTGGGTGCACGAGTGGGTTACATCGAACTGGATCTCAACAGCGGTAAGATCCTTGAGA
GTTTTCGCCCCGAAGAACGTTTTCCAATGATGAGCACTTTTAAAGTTCTGCTATGTGGCGCGGTATTATC
CCGTGTTGACGCCGGGCAAGAGCAACTCGGTCGCCGCATACACTATTCTCAGAATGACTTGGTTGAGTAC
TCACCAGTCACAGAAAAGCATCTTACGGATGGCATGACAGTAAGAGAATTATGCAGTGCTGCCATAACCA
TGAGTGATAACACTGCGGCCAACTTACTTCTGACAACGATCGGAGGACCGAAGGAGCTAACCGCTTTTTT
GCACAACATGGGGGATCATGTAACTCGCCTTGATCGTTGGGAACCGGAGCTGAATGAAGCCATACCAAAC
GACGAGCGTGACACCACGATGCCTGCAGCAATGGCAACAACGTTGCGCAAACTATTAACTGGCGAACTAC
TTACTCTAGCTTCCCGGCAACAATTAATAGACTGGATGGAGGCGGATAAAGTTGCAGGACCACTTCTGCG
CTCGGCCCTTCCGGCTGGCTGGTTTATTGCTGATAAATCTGGAGCCGGTGAGCGTGGGTCTCGCGGTATC
ATTGCAGCACTGGGGCCAGATGGTAAGCCCTCCCGTATCGTAGTTATCTACACGACGGGGAGTCAGGCAA
CTATGGATGAACGAAATAGACAGATCGCTGAGATAGGTGCCTCACTGATTAAGCATTGGTAACTGTCAGA
CCAAGTTTACTCATATATACTTTAGATTGATTTAAAACTTCATTTTTAATTTAAAAGGATCTAGGTGAAG
ATCCTTTTTGATAATCTCATGACCAAAATCCCTTAACGTGAGTTTTCGTTCCACTGAGCGTCAGACCCCG
TAGAAAAGATCAAAGGATCTTCTTGAGATCCTTTTTTTCTGCGCGTAATCTGCTGCTTGCAAACAAAAAA
ACCACCGCTACCAGCGGTGGTTTGTTTGCCGGATCAAGAGCTACCAACTCTTTTTCCGAAGGTAACTGGC
TTCAGCAGAGCGCAGATACCAAATACTGTTCTTCTAGTGTAGCCGTAGTTAGGCCACCACTTCAAGAACT
CTGTAGCACCGCCTACATACCTCGCTCTGCTAATCCTGTTACCAGTGGCTGCTGCCAGTGGCGATAAGTC
GTGTCTTACCGGGTTGGACTCAAGACGATAGTTACCGGATAAGGCGCAGCGGTCGGGCTGAACGGGGGGT
TCGTGCACACAGCCCAGCTTGGAGCGAACGACCTACACCGAACTGAGATACCTACAGCGTGAGCTATGAG
AAAGCGCCACGCTTCCCGAAGGGAGAAAGGCGGACAGGTATCCGGTAAGCGGCAGGGTCGGAACAGGAGA
GCGCACGAGGGAGCTTCCAGGGGGAAACGCCTGGTATCTTTATAGTCCTGTCGGGTTTCGCCACCTCTGA
CTTGAGCGTCGATTTTTGTGATGCTCGTCAGGGGGGCGGAGCCTATGGAAAAACGCCAGCAACGCGGCCT
TTTTACGGTTCCTGGCCTTTTGCTGGCCTTTTGCTCACATGTTCTTTCCTGCGTTATCCCCTGATTCTGT
GGATAACCGTATTACCGCCTT
Features (pLannotate 1.2.2; 36 found; start..end, strand, type, name):
      1..71      +  rep_origin     RSF ori (fragment): Plasmids containing the RSF 1030 origin of replication can be propagated in E. coli cells that contain additional plasmids with compatible origins.
     76..127     -  misc_feature   bom (fragment): basis of mobility region from pBR322
    177..556     +  enhancer       CMV enhancer: human cytomegalovirus immediate early enhancer
    557..760     +  promoter       CMV promoter: human cytomegalovirus (CMV) immediate early promoter
    756..789     +  LTR            5' LTR (truncated) (fragment): truncated 5' long terminal repeat (LTR) from HIV-1
    805..823     +  promoter       T7 promoter: promoter for bacteriophage T7 RNA polymerase
    843..1280    +  CDS            GAL4 DNA binding domain: DNA binding domain of the GAL4 transcriptional activator; Saccharomyces cerevisiae GAL4 (truncated)
   1287..1355    +  CDS            VP16 AD (fragment): transcriptional activation domain of herpes simplex virus protein VP16 (Triezenberg et al., 1988; Cousens et al., 1989); UL48
   1362..2315    +  CDS            EcR (fragment): ECR_HELVI - Also known as NR1H1. Experimental evidence at protein level: Swiss-Prot protein existence level 1. Receptor for ecdysone. Binds to ecdysone response elements (ECRES) (By similarity). From Heliothis virescens (Tobacco budworm moth).
   2385..2403    -  promoter       SP6 promoter: promoter for bacteriophage SP6 RNA polymerase
   2429..2653    +  polyA_signal   bGH poly(A) signal: bovine growth hormone polyadenylation signal
   2657..2678    +  promoter       SV40 promoter (fragment): SV40 enhancer and early promoter
   2699..3127    +  rep_origin     f1 ori (sequence partly withheld): f1 bacteriophage origin of replication; arrow indicates direction of (+) strand synthesis
   3132..3176    +  promoter       SV40 promoter (fragment): SV40 enhancer and early promoter
   3177..3226    -  misc_feature   bom (fragment): basis of mobility region from pBR322
   3236..3565    +  promoter       SV40 promoter: SV40 enhancer and early promoter
   3566..3587    -  misc_feature   MCS (fragment): pUC18/19 multiple cloning site
   3658..4257    +  CDS            PuroR: puromycin N-acetyltransferase; pac from Streptomyces alboniger; confers resistance to puromycin
   4307..4372    +  CDS            dmpM (fragment): DMPM_STRAD - Protein inferred from homology: Swiss-Prot protein existence level 3. From Streptomyces alboniger.
   4381..4464    +  CDS            large T antigen (fragment): large T antigen from SV40 (simian virus 40)
   4487..4621    +  polyA_signal   SV40 poly(A) signal: SV40 polyadenylation signal
   4565..5371    -  CDS            VP1_SV40 (fragment): Experimental evidence at protein level: Swiss-Prot protein existence level 1. Forms an icosahedral capsid with a T=7 symmetry and a 40 nm diameter. The capsid is composed of 72 pentamers linked to each other by disulfide bonds and associated with VP2 or VP3 proteins. Binds to N- glycolylneuraminic analog of the ganglioside GM1 on the cell surface to provide virion attachment to target cell (PubMed:18353982). Once attached, the virion is internalized by caveolin-mediated endocytosis and traffics to the endoplasmic reticulum. Inside the endoplasmic reticulum, the protein folding machinery isomer
   5397..5415    +  promoter       T7 promoter: promoter for bacteriophage T7 RNA polymerase
   5424..5465    -  misc_feature   MCS (fragment): pBluescript multiple cloning site
   5525..5542    +  protein_bind   5X UAS (fragment): five tandem copies of the "ScaI site" 17-mer CGGAGTACTGTCCTCCG, an upstream activating sequence (UAS) that efficiently binds yeast Gal4 (Webster et al., 1988; Pfeiffer et al., 2010) GAL4
   5553..5570    +  protein_bind   5X UAS (fragment): five tandem copies of the "ScaI site" 17-mer CGGAGTACTGTCCTCCG, an upstream activating sequence (UAS) that efficiently binds yeast Gal4 (Webster et al., 1988; Pfeiffer et al., 2010) GAL4
   5624..5641    +  protein_bind   5X UAS (fragment): five tandem copies of the "ScaI site" 17-mer CGGAGTACTGTCCTCCG, an upstream activating sequence (UAS) that efficiently binds yeast Gal4 (Webster et al., 1988; Pfeiffer et al., 2010) GAL4
   5652..5669    +  protein_bind   5X UAS (fragment): five tandem copies of the "ScaI site" 17-mer CGGAGTACTGTCCTCCG, an upstream activating sequence (UAS) that efficiently binds yeast Gal4 (Webster et al., 1988; Pfeiffer et al., 2010) GAL4
   5731..5748    +  promoter       minP (fragment): minimal TATA-box promoter with low basal activity
   5796..5814    +  promoter       SP6 promoter: promoter for bacteriophage SP6 RNA polymerase
   5906..5923    -  promoter       T7 promoter (fragment): promoter for bacteriophage T7 RNA polymerase
   5928..6062    -  polyA_signal   SV40 poly(A) signal: SV40 polyadenylation signal
   6175..6193    -  promoter       T3 promoter: promoter for bacteriophage T3 RNA polymerase
   6331..6435    +  promoter       AmpR promoter: bla
   6436..7296    +  CDS            AmpR: β-lactamase; bla; confers resistance to ampicillin, carbenicillin, and related antibiotics
   7467..8055    +  rep_origin     ori: high-copy-number ColE1/pMB1/pBR322/pUC origin of replication
