[The description below was written by a language model from this plasmid's Addgene catalogue record, the feature table of its GenBank file and pLannotate feature annotations shown in this document.]
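Description:
pEUI(+) is an 8.2 kb mammalian expression plasmid built on the pPur backbone that places both halves of an ecdysone receptor-based gene switch on a single vector. It is maintained in E. coli at high copy through a ColE1/pUC-type origin with ampicillin resistance (bla). It also carries an f1 origin. For selection in mammalian cells, an SV40 enhancer/early promoter, which includes the SV40 origin, drives puromycin N-acetyltransferase followed by an SV40 poly(A) signal.

The driver cassette uses the CMV immediate early enhancer and promoter to express a synthetic chimeric transactivator, terminated by the bGH poly(A) signal. This protein fuses the yeast GAL4 DNA-binding domain to a short (minimal) VP16 activation segment and an ecdysone receptor fragment, presumably the ligand-responsive portion. The catalogue links the receptor to the Drosophila EcR gene, whereas sequence-based annotation finds its best match to the Heliothis virescens receptor, so the record is not consistent about the species of origin.

The responder cassette lies elsewhere on the plasmid. It consists of repeated GAL4 upstream activating sequences (listed as 10XUAS, of which the annotation detects only some copies) and a minimal TATA-box promoter. These are followed by a short region containing phage promoter sequences and an SV40 poly(A) signal. No coding sequence is annotated there, which suggests this is the position for inserting a gene of interest, although the record does not say so explicitly. An attB4 Gateway core site sits just upstream of the cassette.

In use, an ecdysone-type ligand would activate the constitutively expressed chimera, which binds the UAS repeats and switches on the transgene. This allows regulated expression in cultured cells and, according to the associated study, in adult rodent tissues. The meaning of the "(+)" in the name is not stated.
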