Addgene plasmid #111834: pEUI(+)
Purpose: For mamalian expression of Ecdysone receptor-based inducible transgene expression switch.
Depositing lab: Hyunju Ro. Publication: Ecdysone Receptor-based Singular Gene Switches for Regulated Transgene Expression in Cells and Adult Rodent Tissues. Lee S, Sohn KC, Choi DK, Won M, Park KA, Ju SK, Kang K, Bae YK, Hur GM, Ro H. Mol Ther Nucleic Acids. 2016 Sep 27;5(9):e367. doi: 10.1038/mtna.2016.74. PubMed 27673563.
Backbone
  Vector backbone: pPur
  Backbone manufacturer: Clonetech
  Total vector size (bp): 8166
  Vector type: Mammalian Expression
  Selectable markers: Puromycin
Growth in bacteria
  Bacterial resistance: Ampicillin, 100 μg/mL
  Growth temperature: 37°C
  Growth strain: DH5alpha
  Copy number: High Copy
Gene/Insert
  Gene/Insert name: GAL4-minimal VP16-EcR
  Species: Synthetic
  Entrez Gene: EcR (a.k.a. Dmel_CG1765, CG1765, CG8347, DEcR, Dhr23, DmEcR, Dmel\CG1765, ECR, ECR-C, EcR-A, EcR-B, EcR-B1, EcR1b, EcRA, EcRB, EcRB-1, EcRB1, EcRC, EcdR, Ecr, Ecr1B, EcrB1, NR1H1, USP, Usp, anon-WO0229075.1, dECR, dmEcR, ecr, lie, ms(2)06410, ms(2)42A, snt)
  Promoter: CMV, SV40, 10XUAS
  Cloning method: Ligation Independent Cloning
  Sequencing primers: 5′ unknown
Terms and licenses: Academic/Nonprofit Terms; Industry Terms: Not Available to Industry
How to cite: pEUI(+) was a gift from Hyunju Ro (Addgene plasmid # 111834 ; http://n2t.net/addgene:111834 ; RRID:Addgene_111834)
